Addgene plasmid #180829: pEUK037
Purpose: T7-inducible expression construct to produce CnGdmB (CNE_RS35790) in E. coli
Depositing lab: Gregg Beckham. Depositing organization: National Laboratory of the Rockies (NLR). Publication: Discovery, characterization, and metabolic engineering of Rieske non-heme iron monooxygenases for guaiacol O-demethylation. Bleem A, Kuatsjah E, Presley GN, Hinchen DJ, Zahn M, Garcia DC, Michener WE, König G, Tornesakis K, Allemann MN, Giannone RJ, McGeehan JE, Beckham GT, Michener JK. Chem Catalysis, 2022 10.1016/j.checat.2022.04.019.
Backbone
  Vector backbone: pET-15b
  Backbone manufacturer: Invitrogen
  Backbone size w/o insert (bp): 5708
  Total vector size (bp): 6684
  Vector type: Bacterial Expression
Growth in bacteria
  Bacterial resistance: Ampicillin, 100 μg/mL
  Growth temperature: 37°C
  Growth strain: DH5alpha
  Copy number: Unknown
Gene/Insert
  Gene/Insert name: CnGdmB (alt name: CNE_RS35790)
  Species: Cupriavidus necator N-1
  Insert size (bp): 981
  Entrez Gene: CNE_RS35790 (a.k.a. CNE_RS35790, CNE_BB1p12290)
  Promoter: T7
  Tag / fusion protein: 6X His (N terminal on backbone)
  Cloning method: Gibson Cloning
  Sequencing primers: 5′ TAATACGACTCACTATAGGG; 3′ GCTAGTTATTGCTCAGCGG
Terms and licenses: Academic/Nonprofit Terms; Industry Terms: Not Available to Industry
How to cite: pEUK037 was a gift from Gregg Beckham (Addgene plasmid # 180829 ; http://n2t.net/addgene:180829 ; RRID:Addgene_180829)
