[The description below was written by a language model from this plasmid's Addgene catalogue record and pLannotate feature annotations shown in this document.]
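Description:
pEUK037 is a bacterial expression plasmid built on the pET-15b backbone for T7-driven, IPTG-inducible production of CnGdmB (locus CNE_RS35790) from Cupriavidus necator N-1 in E. coli. The catalogue lists a total size of about 6.7 kb, which agrees closely with the sequenced record. The plasmid replicates from a ColE1/pMB1-type origin accompanied by the pBR322 bom region and the rop gene, which moderates copy number, and it is selected with ampicillin through the bla β-lactamase gene under its own promoter. Several tetracycline-resistance fragments and a tet promoter are annotated, but these are non-functional pBR322 remnants typical of pET vectors.

The expression cassette consists of a T7 promoter immediately followed by a lac operator, the strong T7 gene 10 ribosome binding site, an N-terminal 6xHis tag supplied by the backbone (the automated annotation labels it as a fragment of a composite His-containing tag), a thrombin cleavage site for tag removal, the 981 bp insert introduced by Gibson assembly, and a T7 terminator. A plasmid-borne lacI gene with its own promoter supplies repressor, keeping transcription off until induction in a host that provides T7 RNA polymerase. The annotation tool identifies the insert by homology as vanB, the reductase subunit of the Pseudomonas putida vanillate O-demethylase. This fits the associated work on Rieske non-heme iron monooxygenases for guaiacol O-demethylation, although the record does not explicitly state the role of CnGdmB. The short "SET1" fragment before the terminator is probably residual T7 gene 10-derived vector sequence rather than a deliberate fusion. The construct is intended for recombinant production and His-tag affinity purification of CnGdmB.
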