Features (pLannotate 1.2.2; 21 found; start..end, strand, type, name):
    104..208     +  promoter       AmpR promoter: bla
    209..1069    +  CDS            AmpR: β-lactamase; bla; confers resistance to ampicillin, carbenicillin, and related antibiotics
   1240..1828    +  rep_origin     ori: high-copy-number ColE1/pMB1/pBR322/pUC origin of replication
   2014..2153    -  misc_feature   bom: basis of mobility region from pBR322
   2255..2446    -  CDS            rop: Rop protein, which maintains plasmids at low copy number; rop
   2463..2843    +  CDS            YPB1_ECOLX: Protein predicted: Swiss-Prot protein existence level 4. From Escherichia coli.
   3085..3709    -  CDS            TcR (fragment): tetracycline efflux protein; tet; confers resistance to tetracycline
   3724..3745    -  protein_bind   CAP binding site: CAP binding activates transcription in the presence of cAMP. E. coli catabolite activator protein
   3758..4840    -  CDS            lacI: lac repressor; lacI; The lac repressor binds to the lac operator to inhibit transcription in E. coli. This inhibition can be relieved by adding lactose or isopropyl-β-D-thiogalactopyranoside (IPTG).
   4841..4918    -  promoter       lacI promoter: lacI
   4926..5205    -  CDS            TcR (fragment): tetracycline efflux protein; tet; confers resistance to tetracycline
   5227..5245    +  promoter       T7 promoter: promoter for bacteriophage T7 RNA polymerase
   5246..5270    +  protein_bind   lac operator: The lac repressor binds to the lac operator to inhibit transcription in E. coli. This inhibition can be relieved by adding lactose or isopropyl-β-D-thiogalactopyranoside (IPTG). lac repressor encoded by lacI
   5285..5307    +  RBS            RBS: efficient ribosome binding site from bacteriophage T7 gene 10 (Olins and Rangwala, 1989)
   5326..5342    +  CDS            capTEV™ (fragment): composite tag for in vivo biotinylation, TEV protease cleavage, and 6xHis tagging
   5353..5370    +  CDS            thrombin site: thrombin recognition and cleavage site
   5413..6348    +  CDS            vanB: VANB_PSEPU - Protein inferred from homology: Swiss-Prot protein existence level 3. From Pseudomonas putida (Arthrobacter siderocapsulatus).
   6362..6411    +  CDS            SET1 (fragment): solubility-enhancement tag derived from T7 phage gene 10B
   6419..6466    +  terminator     T7 terminator: transcription terminator for bacteriophage T7 RNA polymerase
   6489..6593    -  CDS            TcR (fragment): tetracycline efflux protein; tet; confers resistance to tetracycline
   6641..6669    -  promoter       tet promoter: E. coli promoter for tetracycline efflux protein gene
>Addgene plasmid #180829 | pEUK037 | addgene full sequence | sequence record 355562 | Addgene NGS Result
TTCTTGAAGACGAAAGGGCCTCGTGATACGCCTATTTTTATAGGTTAATGTCATGATAATAATGGTTTCT
TAGACGTCAGGTGGCACTTTTCGGGGAAATGTGCGCGGAACCCCTATTTGTTTATTTTTCTAAATACATT
CAAATATGTATCCGCTCATGAGACAATAACCCTGATAAATGCTTCAATAATATTGAAAAAGGAAGAGTAT
GAGTATTCAACATTTCCGTGTCGCCCTTATTCCCTTTTTTGCGGCATTTTGCCTTCCTGTTTTTGCTCAC
CCAGAAACGCTGGTGAAAGTAAAAGATGCTGAAGATCAGTTGGGTGCACGAGTGGGTTACATCGAACTGG
ATCTCAACAGCGGTAAGATCCTTGAGAGTTTTCGCCCCGAAGAACGTTTTCCAATGATGAGCACTTTTAA
AGTTCTGCTATGTGGCGCGGTATTATCCCGTGTTGACGCCGGGCAAGAGCAACTCGGTCGCCGCATACAC
TATTCTCAGAATGACTTGGTTGAGTACTCACCAGTCACAGAAAAGCATCTTACGGATGGCATGACAGTAA
GAGAATTATGCAGTGCTGCCATAACCATGAGTGATAACACTGCGGCCAACTTACTTCTGACAACGATCGG
AGGACCGAAGGAGCTAACCGCTTTTTTGCACAACATGGGGGATCATGTAACTCGCCTTGATCGTTGGGAA
CCGGAGCTGAATGAAGCCATACCAAACGACGAGCGTGACACCACGATGCCTGCAGCAATGGCAACAACGT
TGCGCAAACTATTAACTGGCGAACTACTTACTCTAGCTTCCCGGCAACAATTAATAGACTGGATGGAGGC
GGATAAAGTTGCAGGACCACTTCTGCGCTCGGCCCTTCCGGCTGGCTGGTTTATTGCTGATAAATCTGGA
GCCGGTGAGCGTGGGTCTCGCGGTATCATTGCAGCACTGGGGCCAGATGGTAAGCCCTCCCGTATCGTAG
TTATCTACACGACGGGGAGTCAGGCAACTATGGATGAACGAAATAGACAGATCGCTGAGATAGGTGCCTC
ACTGATTAAGCATTGGTAACTGTCAGACCAAGTTTACTCATATATACTTTAGATTGATTTAAAACTTCAT
TTTTAATTTAAAAGGATCTAGGTGAAGATCCTTTTTGATAATCTCATGACCAAAATCCCTTAACGTGAGT
TTTCGTTCCACTGAGCGTCAGACCCCGTAGAAAAGATCAAAGGATCTTCTTGAGATCCTTTTTTTCTGCG
CGTAATCTGCTGCTTGCAAACAAAAAAACCACCGCTACCAGCGGTGGTTTGTTTGCCGGATCAAGAGCTA
CCAACTCTTTTTCCGAAGGTAACTGGCTTCAGCAGAGCGCAGATACCAAATACTGTCCTTCTAGTGTAGC
CGTAGTTAGGCCACCACTTCAAGAACTCTGTAGCACCGCCTACATACCTCGCTCTGCTAATCCTGTTACC
AGTGGCTGCTGCCAGTGGCGATAAGTCGTGTCTTACCGGGTTGGACTCAAGACGATAGTTACCGGATAAG
GCGCAGCGGTCGGGCTGAACGGGGGGTTCGTGCACACAGCCCAGCTTGGAGCGAACGACCTACACCGAAC
TGAGATACCTACAGCGTGAGCTATGAGAAAGCGCCACGCTTCCCGAAGGGAGAAAGGCGGACAGGTATCC
GGTAAGCGGCAGGGTCGGAACAGGAGAGCGCACGAGGGAGCTTCCAGGGGGAAACGCCTGGTATCTTTAT
AGTCCTGTCGGGTTTCGCCACCTCTGACTTGAGCGTCGATTTTTGTGATGCTCGTCAGGGGGGCGGAGCC
TATGGAAAAACGCCAGCAACGCGGCCTTTTTACGGTTCCTGGCCTTTTGCTGGCCTTTTGCTCACATGTT
CTTTCCTGCGTTATCCCCTGATTCTGTGGATAACCGTATTACCGCCTTTGAGTGAGCTGATACCGCTCGC
CGCAGCCGAACGACCGAGCGCAGCGAGTCAGTGAGCGAGGAAGCGGAAGAGCGCCTGATGCGGTATTTTC
TCCTTACGCATCTGTGCGGTATTTCACACCGCAATGGTGCACTCTCAGTACAATCTGCTCTGATGCCGCA
TAGTTAAGCCAGTATACACTCCGCTATCGCTACGTGACTGGGTCATGGCTGCGCCCCGACACCCGCCAAC
ACCCGCTGACGCGCCCTGACGGGCTTGTCTGCTCCCGGCATCCGCTTACAGACAAGCTGTGACCGTCTCC
GGGAGCTGCATGTGTCAGAGGTTTTCACCGTCATCACCGAAACGCGCGAGGCAGCTGCGGTAAAGCTCAT
CAGCGTGGTCGTGAAGCGATTCACAGATGTCTGCCTGTTCATCCGCGTCCAGCTCGTTGAGTTTCTCCAG
AAGCGTTAATGTCTGGCTTCTGATAAAGCGGGCCATGTTAAGGGCGGTTTTTTCCTGTTTGGTCACTGAT
GCCTCCGTGTAAGGGGGATTTCTGTTCATGGGGGTAATGATACCGATGAAACGAGAGAGGATGCTCACGA
TACGGGTTACTGATGATGAACATGCCCGGTTACTGGAACGTTGTGAGGGTAAACAACTGGCGGTATGGAT
GCGGCGGGACCAGAGAAAAATCACTCAGGGTCAATGCCAGCGCTTCGTTAATACAGATGTAGGTGTTCCA
CAGGGTAGCCAGCAGCATCCTGCGATGCAGATCCGGAACATAATGGTGCAGGGCGCTGACTTCCGCGTTT
CCAGACTTTACGAAACACGGAAACCGAAGACCATTCATGTTGTTGCTCAGGTCGCAGACGTTTTGCAGCA
GCAGTCGCTTCACGTTCGCTCGCGTATCGGTGATTCATTCTGCTAACCAGTAAGGCAACCCCGCCAGCCT
AGCCGGGTCCTCAACGACAGGAGCACGATCATGCGCACCCGTGGCCAGGACCCAACGCTGCCCGAGATGC
GCCGCGTGCGGCTGCTGGAGATGGCGGACGCGATGGATATGTTCTGCCAAGGGTTGGTTTGCGCATTCAC
AGTTCTCCGCAAGAATTGATTGGCTCCAATTCTTGGAGTGGTGAATCCGTTAGCGAGGTGCCGCCGGCTT
CCATTCAGGTCGAGGTGGCCCGGCTCCATGCACCGCGACGCAACGCGGGGAGGCAGACAAGGTATAGGGC
GGCGCCTACAATCCATGCCAACCCGTTCCATGTGCTCGCCGAGGCGGCATAAATCGCCGTGACGATCAGC
GGTCCAATGATCGAAGTTAGGCTGGTAAGAGCCGCGAGCGATCCTTGAAGCTGTCCCTGATGGTCGTCAT
CTACCTGCCTGGACAGCATGGCCTGCAACGCGGGCATCCCGATGCCGCCGGAAGCGAGAAGAATCATAAT
GGGGAAGGCCATCCAGCCTCGCGTCGCGAACGCCAGCAAGACGTAGCCCAGCGCGTCGGCCGCCATGCCG
GCGATAATGGCCTGCTTCTCGCCGAAACGTTTGGTGGCGGGACCAGTGACGAAGGCTTGAGCGAGGGCGT
GCAAGATTCCGAATACCGCAAGCGACAGGCCGATCATCGTCGCGCTCCAGCGAAAGCGGTCCTCGCCGAA
AATGACCCAGAGCGCTGCCGGCACCTGTCCTACGAGTTGCATGATAAAGAAGACAGTCATAAGTGCGGCG
ACGATAGTCATGCCCCGCGCCCACCGGAAGGAGCTGACTGGGTTGAAGGCTCTCAAGGGCATCGGTCGAG
ATCCCGGTGCCTAATGAGTGAGCTAACTTACATTAATTGCGTTGCGCTCACTGCCCGCTTTCCAGTCGGG
AAACCTGTCGTGCCAGCTGCATTAATGAATCGGCCAACGCGCGGGGAGAGGCGGTTTGCGTATTGGGCGC
CAGGGTGGTTTTTCTTTTCACCAGTGAGACGGGCAACAGCTGATTGCCCTTCACCGCCTGGCCCTGAGAG
AGTTGCAGCAAGCGGTCCACGCTGGTTTGCCCCAGCAGGCGAAAATCCTGTTTGATGGTGGTTAACGGCG
GGATATAACATGAGCTGTCTTCGGTATCGTCGTATCCCACTACCGAGATATCCGCACCAACGCGCAGCCC
GGACTCGGTAATGGCGCGCATTGCGCCCAGCGCCATCTGATCGTTGGCAACCAGCATCGCAGTGGGAACG
ATGCCCTCATTCAGCATTTGCATGGTTTGTTGAAAACCGGACATGGCACTCCAGTCGCCTTCCCGTTCCG
CTATCGGCTGAATTTGATTGCGAGTGAGATATTTATGCCAGCCAGCCAGACGCAGACGCGCCGAGACAGA
ACTTAATGGGCCCGCTAACAGCGCGATTTGCTGGTGACCCAATGCGACCAGATGCTCCACGCCCAGTCGC
GTACCGTCTTCATGGGAGAAAATAATACTGTTGATGGGTGTCTGGTCAGAGACATCAAGAAATAACGCCG
GAACATTAGTGCAGGCAGCTTCCACAGCAATGGCATCCTGGTCATCCAGCGGATAGTTAATGATCAGCCC
ACTGACGCGTTGCGCGAGAAGATTGTGCACCGCCGCTTTACAGGCTTCGACGCCGCTTCGTTCTACCATC
GACACCACCACGCTGGCACCCAGTTGATCGGCGCGAGATTTAATCGCCGCGACAATTTGCGACGGCGCGT
GCAGGGCCAGACTGGAGGTGGCAACGCCAATCAGCAACGACTGTTTGCCCGCCAGTTGTTGTGCCACGCG
GTTGGGAATGTAATTCAGCTCCGCCATCGCCGCTTCCACTTTTTCCCGCGTTTTCGCAGAAACGTGGCTG
GCCTGGTTCACCACGCGGGAAACGGTCTGATAAGAGACACCGGCATACTCTGCGACATCGTATAACGTTA
CTGGTTTCACATTCACCACCCTGAATTGACTCTCTTCCGGGCGCTATCATGCCATACCGCGAAAGGTTTT
GCGCCATTCGATGGTGTCCGGGATCTCGACGCTCTCCCTTATGCGACTCCTGCATTAGGAAGCAGCCCAG
TAGTAGGTTGAGGCCGTTGAGCACCGCCGCCGCAAGGAATGGTGCATGCAAGGAGATGGCGCCCAACAGT
CCCCCGGCCACGGGGCCTGCCACCATACCCACGCCGAAACAAGCGCTCATGAGCCCGAAGTGGCGAGCCC
GATCTTCCCCATCGGTGATGTCGGCGATATAGGCGCCAGCAACCGCACCTGTGGCGCCGGTGATGCCGGC
CACGATGCGTCCGGCGTAGAGGATCGAGATCTCGATCCCGCGAAATTAATACGACTCACTATAGGGGAAT
TGTGAGCGGATAACAATTCCCCTCTAGAAATAATTTTGTTTAACTTTAAGAAGGAGATATACCATGGGCA
GCAGCCATCATCATCATCATCACAGCAGCGGCCTGGTGCCGCGCGGCAGCCATATGAACACGCAAGACAT
TCACGTAGCAACCACGCTAAAAGTGTTGGTCAGGGAGAAGGAGACGGTCGCCGACGGAATAGTACGTTTC
GAACTCCGCCCGACCTCGGGGGAACTGCTGCCCTCATTCACCGCAGGGTCGCATATCGACGTCACCCTAC
CCAACGGCGCGGTGCGGCAGTATTCGCTCTGCAATGCGCCGGACGACAACGGCCGCTACGAAATTGCGGT
ACTGCTCGAACCGCTAGGCCGAGGCGGCTCACGTAGCGCCCACGTCGACCTGCATCGAGGCTCGGTCCTA
CAAATCAGCCCGCCGCGCAATCTCTTTCCACTGTCGGACGCCGGGCACTCGATCCTCATCGCAGGCGGAA
TCGGTATCACGCCAATTCTCAGCATGGCGCATCATCTGGCCTGCGGCGGCCGATCCTTCGAATTGCACTA
TTGCACGCGATCGGTGGCTCGCACCGCGTTTCTCGAGCGGATCACTTCGTCCGAATTCGCGGATAGCGTC
ACGATCTACCACGACGACTACACTCAGCAGGAACGGTTCTCAGCAAGAAACACGCTCGCCAGTCCAACTG
ACGATACGCACATCTACGTATGTGGACCGACCGGATTCATGGATCACGTCATCGGCGTCGCACTCGCTGC
CGGATGGCAGACGGCAAACGTGCACCGCGAGTATTTCGTCGCACCTTCGGCAGATACATCGGGCGATCGT
CCGTTTACGGTCGAGTTCGCTCGGACCGGGCAAGCCGTCGTCGTGCCACCTTCCCAGAGCGTAGCGCAGG
CCCTTGCAGCGCACGGCATCGACATCCCAGTCTCGTGCGAACAGGGGATCTGCGGCACCTGCATGATGCG
CGTGCTCGAAGGCGAGCCAGACCATCGCGACACCTTTCTGACCACTCAGGAACACGCCGCCAATGATCGC
TTTACCCCCTGCTGTTCCCGGTCGAAGACAGCCCGTCTAGTGATCGATTTCTGAGGATCCGGCTGCTAAC
AAAGCCCGAAAGGAAGCTGAGTTGGCTGCTGCCACCGCTGAGCAATAACTAGCATAACCCCTTGGGGCCT
CTAAACGGGTCTTGAGGGGTTTTTTGCTGAAAGGAGGAACTATATCCGGATATCCCGCAAGAGGCCCGGC
AGTACCGGCATAACCAAGCCTATGCCTACAGCATCCAGGGTGACGGTGCCGAGGATGACGATGAGCGCAT
TGTTAGATTTCATACACGGTGCCTGACTGCGTTAGCAATTTAACTGTGATAAACTACCGCATTAAAGCTT
ATCGATGATAAGCTGTCAAACATGAGAA
